>Addgene plasmid #145087 | pJT122_GalL_cCDA1-VQRBE3 | addgene full sequence | sequence record 305902 | Addgene NGS Result
TTGAGATCCTTTTTTTCTGCGCGTAATCTGCTGCTTGCAAACAAAAAAACCACCGCTACCAGCGGTGGTT
TGTTTGCCGGATCAAGAGCTACCAACTCTTTTTCCGAAGGTAACTGGCTTCAGCAGAGCGCAGATACCAA
ATACTGTTCTTCTAGTGTAGCCGTAGTTAGGCCACCACTTCAAGAACTCTGTAGCACCGCCTACATACCT
CGCTCTGCTAATCCTGTTACCAGTGGCTGCTGCCAGTGGCGATAAGTCGTGTCTTACCGGGTTGGACTCA
AGACGATAGTTACCGGATAAGGCGCAGCGGTCGGGCTGAACGGGGGGTTCGTGCACACAGCCCAGCTTGG
AGCGAACGACCTACACCGAACTGAGATACCTACAGCGTGAGCTATGAGAAAGCGCCACGCTTCCCGAAGG
GAGAAAGGCGGACAGGTATCCGGTAAGCGGCAGGGTCGGAACAGGAGAGCGCACGAGGGAGCTTCCAGGG
GGAAACGCCTGGTATCTTTATAGTCCTGTCGGGTTTCGCCACCTCTGACTTGAGCGTCGATTTTTGTGAT
GCTCGTCAGGGGGGCGGAGCCTATGGAAAAACGCCAGCAACGCGGCCTTTTTACGGTTCCTGGCCTTTTG
CTGGCCTTTTGCTCACATGTTCTTTCCTGCGTTATCCCCTGATTCTGTGGATAACCGTATTACCGCCTTT
GAGTGAGCTGATACCGCTCGCCGCAGCCGAACGACCGAGCGCAGCGAGTCAGTGAGCGAGGAAGCGGAAG
AGCGCCCAATACGCAAACCGCCTCTCCCCGCGCGTTGGCCGATTCATTAATGCAGCTGGCACGACAGGTT
TCCCGACTGGAAAGCGGGCAGTGAGCGCAACGCAATTAATGTGAGTTAGCTCACTCATTAGGCACCCCAG
GCTTTACACTTTATGCTTCCGGCTCGTATGTTGTGTGGAATTGTGAGCGGATAACAATTTCACACAGGAA
ACAGCTATGACCATGATTACGCCAAGCTCGAAATTAACCCTCACTAAAGGGAACAAAAGCTGGTACCGGG
CCCGAATTCTTTCCTTCTCTTAGGTGGCAGAGCAGGTGGAGGGTCGACCATACTAGTTTCAAAAATTCTT
ACTTTTTTTTTGGATGGACGCAAAGAAGTTTAATAATCATATTACATGGCATTACCACCATATACATATC
CATATACATATCCATATACATATCCATATACATATCCATATCTAATCTTACTTATATGTTGTGGAAATGT
AAAGAGCCCCATTATCTTAGCCTAAAAAAACCTTCTCTTTGGAACTTTCAGTAATACGCTTAACTGCTCA
TTGCTATATTGAAGTACGGATTAGAAGCCGCCGAGCGGGTGACAGCCCTCCGAAGGAAGACTCTCCTCCG
TGCGTCCTCGTCTTCACCGGTCGCGTTCCTGAAACGCAGATGTGCCTCGCGCCGCACTGCTCCGAACAAT
AAAGATTCTACAATACTAGCTTTTATGGTTATGAAGAGGAAAAATTGGCAGTAACCTGGCCCCACAAACC
TTCAAATGAACGAATCAAATTAACAACCATAGGATGATAATGCGATTAGTTTTTTAGCCTTATTTCTGGG
GTAATTAATCAGCGAAGCGATGATTTTTGATCTATTAACAGATATATAAATGCAAAAACTGCATAACCAC
TTTAACTAATACTTTCAACATTTTCGGTTTGTATTACTTCTTATTCAAATGTAATAAAAGTATCAACAAA
AAATTGTTAATATACCTCTATACTTTAACGTCAAGGAGAAAAAACCCATGGACAAGAAGTACTCCATTGG
GCTCGCTATCGGCACAAACAGCGTCGGTTGGGCCGTCATTACGGACGAGTACAAGGTGCCGAGCAAAAAA
TTCAAAGTTCTGGGCAATACCGATCGCCACAGCATAAAGAAGAACCTCATTGGCGCCCTCCTGTTCGACT
CCGGGGAGACGGCCGAAGCCACGCGGCTCAAAAGAACAGCACGGCGCAGATATACCCGCAGAAAGAATCG
GATCTGCTACCTGCAGGAGATCTTTAGTAATGAGATGGCTAAGGTGGATGACTCTTTCTTCCATAGGCTG
GAGGAGTCCTTTTTGGTGGAGGAGGATAAAAAGCACGAGCGCCACCCAATCTTTGGCAATATCGTGGACG
AGGTGGCGTACCATGAAAAGTACCCAACCATATATCATCTGAGGAAGAAGCTTGTAGACAGTACTGATAA
GGCTGACTTGCGGTTGATCTATCTCGCGCTGGCGCATATGATCAAATTTCGGGGACACTTCCTCATCGAG
GGGGACCTGAACCCAGACAACAGCGATGTCGACAAACTCTTTATCCAACTGGTTCAGACTTACAATCAGC
TTTTCGAAGAGAACCCGATCAACGCATCCGGAGTTGACGCCAAAGCAATCCTGAGCGCTAGGCTGTCCAA
ATCCCGGCGGCTCGAAAACCTCATCGCACAGCTCCCTGGGGAGAAGAAGAACGGCCTGTTTGGTAATCTT
ATCGCCCTGTCACTCGGGCTGACCCCCAACTTTAAATCTAACTTCGACCTGGCCGAAGATGCCAAGCTTC
AACTGAGCAAAGACACCTACGATGATGATCTCGACAATCTGCTGGCCCAGATCGGCGACCAGTACGCAGA
CCTTTTTTTGGCGGCAAAGAACCTGTCAGACGCCATTCTGCTGAGTGATATTCTGCGAGTGAACACGGAG
ATCACCAAAGCTCCGCTGAGCGCTAGTATGATCAAGCGCTATGATGAGCACCACCAAGACTTGACTTTGC
TGAAGGCCCTTGTCAGACAGCAACTGCCTGAGAAGTACAAGGAAATTTTCTTCGATCAGTCTAAAAATGG
CTACGCCGGATACATTGACGGCGGAGCAAGCCAGGAGGAATTTTACAAATTTATTAAGCCCATCTTGGAA
AAAATGGACGGCACCGAGGAGCTGCTGGTAAAGCTTAACAGAGAAGATCTGTTGCGCAAACAGCGCACTT
TCGACAATGGAAGCATCCCCCACCAGATTCACCTGGGCGAACTGCACGCTATCCTCAGGCGGCAAGAGGA
TTTCTACCCCTTTTTGAAAGATAACAGGGAAAAGATTGAGAAAATCCTCACATTTCGGATACCCTACTAT
GTAGGCCCCCTCGCCCGGGGAAATTCCAGATTCGCGTGGATGACTCGCAAATCAGAAGAGACCATCACTC
CCTGGAACTTCGAGGAAGTCGTGGATAAGGGGGCCTCTGCCCAGTCCTTCATCGAAAGGATGACTAACTT
TGATAAAAATCTGCCTAACGAAAAGGTGCTTCCTAAACACTCTCTGCTGTACGAGTACTTCACAGTTTAT
AACGAGCTCACCAAGGTCAAATACGTCACAGAAGGGATGAGAAAGCCAGCATTCCTGTCTGGAGAGCAGA
AGAAAGCTATCGTGGACCTCCTCTTCAAGACGAACCGGAAAGTTACCGTGAAACAGCTCAAAGAAGACTA
TTTCAAAAAGATTGAATGTTTCGACTCTGTTGAAATCAGCGGAGTGGAGGATCGCTTCAACGCATCCCTG
GGAACGTATCACGATCTCCTGAAAATCATTAAAGACAAGGACTTCCTGGACAATGAGGAGAACGAGGACA
TTCTTGAGGACATTGTCCTCACCCTTACGTTGTTTGAAGATAGGGAGATGATTGAAGAACGCTTGAAAAC
TTACGCTCATCTCTTCGACGACAAAGTCATGAAACAGCTCAAGAGGCGCCGATATACAGGATGGGGGCGG
CTGTCAAGAAAACTGATCAATGGGATCCGAGACAAGCAGAGTGGAAAGACAATCCTGGATTTTCTTAAGT
CCGATGGATTTGCCAACCGGAACTTCATGCAGTTGATCCATGATGACTCTCTCACCTTTAAGGAGGACAT
CCAGAAAGCACAAGTTTCTGGCCAGGGGGACAGTCTTCACGAGCACATCGCTAATCTTGCAGGTAGCCCA
GCTATCAAAAAGGGAATACTGCAGACCGTTAAGGTCGTGGATGAACTCGTCAAAGTAATGGGAAGGCATA
AGCCCGAGAATATCGTTATCGAGATGGCCCGAGAGAACCAAACTACCCAGAAGGGACAGAAGAACAGTAG
GGAAAGGATGAAGAGGATTGAAGAGGGTATAAAAGAACTGGGGTCCCAAATCCTTAAGGAACACCCAGTT
GAAAACACCCAGCTTCAGAATGAGAAGCTCTACCTGTACTACCTGCAGAACGGCAGGGACATGTACGTGG
ATCAGGAACTGGACATCAATCGGCTCTCCGACTACGACGTGGATCATATCGTGCCCCAGTCTTTTCTCAA
AGATGATTCTATTGATAATAAAGTGTTGACAAGATCCGATAAAAATAGAGGGAAGAGTGATAACGTCCCC
TCAGAAGAAGTTGTCAAGAAAATGAAAAATTATTGGCGGCAGCTGCTGAACGCCAAACTGATCACACAAC
GGAAGTTCGATAATCTGACTAAGGCTGAACGAGGTGGCCTGTCTGAGTTGGATAAAGCCGGCTTCATCAA
AAGGCAGCTTGTTGAGACACGCCAGATCACCAAGCACGTGGCCCAAATTCTCGATTCACGCATGAACACC
AAGTACGATGAAAATGACAAACTGATTCGAGAGGTGAAAGTTATTACTCTGAAGTCTAAGCTGGTCTCAG
ATTTCAGAAAGGACTTTCAGTTTTATAAGGTGAGAGAGATCAACAATTACCACCATGCGCATGATGCCTA
CCTGAATGCAGTGGTAGGCACTGCACTTATCAAAAAATATCCCAAGCTTGAATCTGAATTTGTTTACGGA
GACTATAAAGTGTACGATGTTAGGAAAATGATCGCAAAGTCTGAGCAGGAAATAGGCAAGGCCACCGCTA
AGTACTTCTTTTACAGCAATATTATGAATTTTTTCAAGACCGAGATTACACTGGCCAATGGAGAGATTCG
GAAGCGACCACTTATCGAAACAAACGGAGAAACAGGAGAAATCGTGTGGGACAAGGGTAGGGATTTCGCG
ACAGTCCGGAAGGTCCTGTCCATGCCGCAGGTGAACATCGTTAAAAAGACCGAAGTACAGACCGGAGGCT
TCTCCAAGGAAAGTATCCTCCCGAAAAGGAACAGCGACAAGCTGATCGCACGCAAAAAAGATTGGGACCC
CAAGAAATACGGCGGATTCGTTTCTCCTACAGTCGCTTACAGTGTACTGGTTGTGGCCAAAGTGGAGAAA
GGGAAGTCTAAAAAACTCAAAAGCGTCAAGGAACTGCTGGGCATCACAATCATGGAGCGATCAAGCTTCG
AAAAAAACCCCATCGACTTTCTCGAGGCGAAAGGATATAAAGAGGTCAAAAAAGACCTCATCATTAAGCT
TCCCAAGTACTCTCTCTTTGAGCTTGAAAACGGCCGGAAACGAATGCTCGCTAGTGCGGGCGAGCTGCAG
AAAGGTAACGAGCTGGCACTGCCCTCTAAATACGTTAATTTCTTGTATCTGGCCAGCCACTATGAAAAGC
TCAAAGGGTCTCCCGAAGATAATGAGCAGAAGCAGCTGTTCGTGGAACAACACAAACACTACCTTGATGA
GATCATCGAGCAAATAAGCGAATTCTCCAAAAGAGTGATCCTCGCCGACGCTAACCTCGATAAGGTGCTT
TCTGCTTACAATAAGCACAGGGATAAGCCCATCAGGGAGCAGGCAGAAAACATTATCCACTTGTTTACTC
TGACCAACTTGGGCGCGCCTGCAGCCTTCAAGTACTTCGACACCACCATAGACAGAAAGCAATACAGATC
TACAAAGGAGGTCCTGGACGCCACACTGATTCATCAGTCAATTACGGGGCTCTATGAAACAAGAATCGAC
CTCTCTCAGCTCGGTGGAGACTCTGGTTCTGAAACTCCAGGTACTTCTGAATCTGCTACTCCAGAATCTA
TGACCGACGCTGAGTACGTGAGAATCCATGAGAAGTTGGACATCTACACGTTTAAGAAACAGTTTTTCAA
CAACAAAAAATCCGTGTCGCATAGATGCTACGTTCTCTTTGAATTAAAACGACGGGGTGAACGTAGAGCG
TGTTTTTGGGGCTATGCTGTGAATAAACCACAGAGCGGGACAGAACGTGGCATTCACGCCGAAATCTTTA
GCATTAGAAAAGTCGAAGAATACCTGCGCGACAACCCCGGACAATTCACGATAAATTGGTACTCATCCTG
GAGTCCTTGTGCAGATTGCGCTGAAAAGATCTTAGAATGGTATAACCAGGAGCTGCGGGGGAACGGCCAC
ACTTTGAAAATCTGGGCTTGCAAACTCTATTACGAGAAAAATGCGAGGAATCAAATTGGGCTGTGGAACC
TCAGAGATAACGGGGTTGGGTTGAATGTAATGGTAAGTGAACACTACCAATGTTGCAGGAAAATATTCAT
CCAATCGTCGCACAATCAATTGAATGAGAATAGATGGCTTGAGAAGACTTTGAAGCGAGCTGAAAAACGA
CGGAGCGAGTTGTCCATTATGATTCAGGTAAAAATACTCCACACCACTAAGAGTCCTGCTGTTTCTAGAT
CTGGTGGTTCAACTAATTTATCTGATATTATTGAAAAAGAAACAGGTAAACAATTAGTTATTCAAGAATC
AATTTTAATGTTGCCAGAAGAAGTTGAAGAAGTTATTGGTAATAAACCAGAATCTGATATTTTAGTTCAT
ACTGCTTATGATGAATCTACTGATGAAAATGTTATGTTATTGACTTCAGATGCTCCAGAATATAAACCAT
GGGCTTTAGTTATTCAAGATTCTAATGGTGAAAATAAAATTAAAATGTTGTCTGGTGGTTCACCCAAGAA
GAAGAGGAAGGTGTGATCTAGAGGCTCCGGATAAGGATCCTAATAAGCGAATTTCTTATGATTTATGATT
TTTATTATTAAATAAGTTATAAAAAAAATAAGTGTATACAAATTTTAAAGTGACTCTTAGGTTTTAAAAC
GAAAATTCTTATTCTTGAGTAACTCTTTCCTGTAGGTCAGGTTGCTTTCTCAGGTATAGCATGAGGTCGC
TCTTATTGACCACACCTCTACCGGCATGCCGAGCAAATGCCTGCAAATCGCTCCCGGGCAAAAAACCCCC
TCAAGACCCGTTTAGAGGCCCCAAGGGGTTATGCTATGCATACCAAGCTTCCGCGGTGGAGCTCCAATTC
GCCCTATAGTGAGTCGTATTACAATTCACTGGCCGTCGTTTTACAACGTCGTGACTGGGAAAACCCTGGC
GTTACCCAACTTAATCGCCTTGCAGCACATCCCCCTTTCGCCAGCTGGCGTAATAGCGAAGAGGCCCGCA
CCGATCGCCCTTCCCAACAGTTGCGCAGCCTGAATGGCGAATGG
[124 nt withheld, positions 7395-7518]
C
[91 nt withheld, positions 7520-7610]
A
[49 nt withheld, positions 7612-7660]
CCTTTGACGTTGGAGTCCACGTTCTTT
[37 nt withheld, positions 7688-7724]
ACCCTATCTCGGTCTATTCTTTTGATTTATAAGGGATTTTGCCGATTTCGGCCTATTGGTTAAAAAATGA
GCTGATTTAACAAAAATTTAACGCGAATTTTAACAAAATATTAACGCTTACAATTTCCTGATGCGGTATT
TTCTCCTTACGCATCTGTGCGGTATTTCACACCGCATATCGACCGGTCGAGGAGAACTTCTAGTATATCT
ACATACCTAATATTATTGCCTTATTAAAAATGGAATCCCAACAATTACATCAAAATCCACATTCTCTTCA
AAATCAATTGTCCTGTACTTCCTTGTTCATGTGTGTTCAAAAACGTTATATTTATAGGATAATTATACTC
TATTTCTCAACAAGTAATTGGTTGTTTGGCCGAGCGGTCTAAGGCGCCTGATTCAAGAAATATCTTGACC
GCAGTTAACTGTGGGAATACTCAGGTATCGTAAGATGCAAGAGTTCGAATCTCTTAGCAACCATTATTTT
TTTCCTCAACATAACGAGAACACACAGGGGCGCTATCGCACAGAATCAAATTCGATGACTGGAAATTTTT
TGTTAATTTCAGAGGTCGCCTGACGCATATACCTTTTTCAACTGAAAAATTGGGAGAAAAAGGAAAGGTG
AGAGCGCCGGAACCGGCTTTTCATATAGAATAGAGAAGCGTTCATGACTAAATGCTTGCATCACAATACT
TGAAGTTGACAATATTATTTAAGGACCTATTGTTTTTTCCAATAGGTGGTTAGCAATCGTCTTACTTTCT
AACTTTTCTTACCTTTTACATTTCAGCAATATATATATATATATTTCAAGGATATACCATTCTAATGTCT
GCCCCTAAGAAGATCGTCGTTTTGCCAGGTGACCACGTTGGTCAAGAAATCACAGCCGAAGCCATTAAGG
TTCTTAAAGCTATTTCTGATGTTCGTTCCAATGTCAAGTTCGATTTCGAAAATCATTTAATTGGTGGTGC
TGCTATCGATGCTACAGGTGTTCCACTTCCAGATGAGGCGCTGGAAGCCTCCAAGAAGGCTGATGCCGTT
TTGTTAGGTGCTGTGGGTGGTCCTAAATGGGGTACCGGTAGTGTTAGACCTGAACAAGGTTTACTAAAAA
TCCGTAAAGAACTTCAATTGTACGCCAACTTAAGACCATGTAACTTTGCATCCGACTCTCTTTTAGACTT
ATCTCCAATCAAGCCACAATTTGCTAAAGGTACTGACTTCGTTGTTGTCAGAGAATTAGTGGGAGGTATT
TACTTTGGTAAGAGAAAGGAAGACGATGGTGATGGTGTCGCTTGGGATAGTGAACAATACACCGTTCCAG
AAGTGCAAAGAATCACAAGAATGGCCGCTTTCATGGCCCTACAACATGAGCCACCATTGCCTATTTGGTC
CTTGGATAAAGCTAATGTTTTGGCCTCTTCAAGATTATGGAGAAAAACTGTGGAGGAAACCATCAAGAAC
GAGTTCCCTACATTGAAGGTTCAACATCAATTGATTGATTCTGCCGCCATGATCCTAGTTAAGAACCCAA
CCCACCTAAATGGTATTATAATCACCAGCAACATGTTTGGTGATATCATCTCCGATGAAGCCTCCGTTAT
CCCAGGTTCCTTGGGTTTGTTGCCATCTGCGTCCTTGGCCTCTTTGCCAGACAAGAACACCGCATTTGGT
TTGTACGAACCATGCCACGGTTCTGCTCCAGATTTGCCAAAGAATAAGGTCAACCCTATCGCCACTATCT
TGTCTGCTGCAATGATGTTGAAATTGTCATTGAACTTGCCTGAAGAAGGTAAGGCCATTGAAGATGCAGT
TAAAAAGGTTTTGGATGCAGGTATCAGAACTGGTGATTTAGGTGGTTCCAACAGTACCACCGAAGTCGGT
GATGCTGTCGCCGAAGAAGTTAAGAAAATCCTTGCTTAAAAAGATTCTCTTTTTTTATGATATTTGTACA
TAAACTTTATAAATGAAATTCATAATAGAAACGACACGAAATTACAAAATGGAATATGTTCATAGGGTAG
ACGAAACTATATACGCAATCTACATACATTTATTAAGAAGGAGAAAAAGGAGGATGTAAAGGAATACAGG
TAAGCAAATTGATACTAATGGCTCAACGTGATAAGGAAAAAGAATTGCACTTTAACATTAATATTGACAA
GGAGGAGGGCACCACACAAAAAGTTAGGTGTAACAGAAAATCATGAAACTATGATTCCTAATTTATATAT
TGGAGGATTTTCTCTAAAAAAAAAAAAATACAACAAATAAAAAACACTCAATGACCTGACCATTTGATGG
AGTTTAAGTCAATACCTTCTTGAACCATTTCCCATAATGGTGAAAGTTCCCTCAAGAATTTTACTCTGTC
AGAAACGGCCTTAACGACGTAGTCGATATGGTGCACTCTCAGTACAATCTGCTCTGATGCCGCATAGTTA
AGCCAGCCCCGACACCCGCCAACACCCGCTGACGCGCCCTGACGGGCTTGTCTGCTCCCGGCATCCGCTT
ACAGACAAGCTGTGACCGTCTCCGGGAGCTGCATGTGTCAGAGGTTTTCACCGTCATCACCGAAACGCGC
GAGACGAAAGGGCCTCGTGATACGCCTATTTTTATAGGTTAATGTCATGATAATAATGGTTTCTTAGGAC
GGATCGCTTGCCTGTAACTTACACGCGCCTCGTATCTTTTAATGATGGAATAATTTGGGAATTTACTCTG
TGTTTATTTATTTTTATGTTTTGTATTTGGATTTTAGAAAGTAAATAAAGAAGGTAGAAGAGTTACGGAA
TGAAGAAAAAAAAATAAACAAAGGTTTAAAAAATTTCAACAAAAAGCGTACTTTACATATATATTTATTA
GACAAGAAAAGCAGATTAAATAGATATACATTCGATTAACGATAAGTAAAATGTAAAATCACAGGATTTT
CGTGTGTGGTCTTCTACACAGACAAGATGAAACAATTCGGCATTAATACCTGAGAGCAGGAAGAGCAAGA
TAAAAGGTAGTATTTGTTGGCGATCCCCCTAGAGTCTTTTACATCTTCGGAAAACAAAAACTATTTTTTC
TTTAATTTCTTTTTTTACTTTCTATTTTTAATTTATATATTTATATTAAAAAATTTAAATTATAATTATT
TTTATAGCACGTGATGAAAAGGACCCAGGTGGCACTTTTCGGGGAAATGTGCGCGGAACCCCTATTTGTT
TATTTTTCTAAATACATTCAAATATGTATCCGCTCATGAGACAATAACCCTGATAAATGCTTCAATAATA
TTGAAAAAGGAAGAGTATGAGTATTCAACATTTCCGTGTCGCCCTTATTCCCTTTTTTGCGGCATTTTGC
CTTCCTGTTTTTGCTCACCCAGAAACGCTGGTGAAAGTAAAAGATGCTGAAGATCAGTTGGGTGCACGAG
TGGGTTACATCGAACTGGATCTCAACAGCGGTAAGATCCTTGAGAGTTTTCGCCCCGAAGAACGTTTTCC
AATGATGAGCACTTTTAAAGTTCTGCTATGTGGCGCGGTATTATCCCGTATTGACGCCGGGCAAGAGCAA
CTCGGTCGCCGCATACACTATTCTCAGAATGACTTGGTTGAGTACTCACCAGTCACAGAAAAGCATCTTA
CGGATGGCATGACAGTAAGAGAATTATGCAGTGCTGCCATAACCATGAGTGATAACACTGCGGCCAACTT
ACTTCTGACAACGATCGGAGGACCGAAGGAGCTAACCGCTTTTTTGCACAACATGGGGGATCATGTAACT
CGCCTTGATCGTTGGGAACCGGAGCTGAATGAAGCCATACCAAACGACGAGCGTGACACCACGATGCCTG
TAGCAATGGCAACAACGTTGCGCAAACTATTAACTGGCGAACTACTTACTCTAGCTTCCCGGCAACAATT
AATAGACTGGATGGAGGCGGATAAAGTTGCAGGACCACTTCTGCGCTCGGCCCTTCCGGCTGGCTGGTTT
ATTGCTGATAAATCTGGAGCCGGTGAGCGTGGGTCTCGCGGTATCATTGCAGCACTGGGGCCAGATGGTA
AGCCCTCCCGTATCGTAGTTATCTACACGACGGGGAGTCAGGCAACTATGGATGAACGAAATAGACAGAT
CGCTGAGATAGGTGCCTCACTGATTAAGCATTGGTAACTGTCAGACCAAGTTTACTCATATATACTTTAG
ATTGATTTAAAACTTCATTTTTAATTTAAAAGGATCTAGGTGAAGATCCTTTTTGATAATCTCATGACCA
AAATCCCTTAACGTGAGTTTTCGTTCCACTGAGCGTCAGACCCCGTAGAAAAGATCAAAGGATCTTC
Features (pLannotate 1.2.2; 26 found; start..end, strand, type, name):
      1..589     +  rep_origin     ori: high-copy-number ColE1/pMB1/pBR322/pUC origin of replication
    772..864     +  CDS            lacI (fragment): lac repressor; lacI; The lac repressor binds to the lac operator to inhibit transcription in E. coli. This inhibition can be relieved by adding lactose or isopropyl-β-D-thiogalactopyranoside (IPTG).
    877..898     +  protein_bind   CAP binding site: CAP binding activates transcription in the presence of cAMP. E. coli catabolite activator protein
    913..943     +  promoter       lac promoter: promoter for the E. coli lac operon
    947..969     +  protein_bind   lac operator (fragment): The lac repressor binds to the lac operator to inhibit transcription in E. coli. This inhibition can be relieved by adding lactose or isopropyl-β-D-thiogalactopyranoside (IPTG). lac repressor encoded by lacI
   1012..1030    +  promoter       T3 promoter: promoter for bacteriophage T3 RNA polymerase
   1110..1207    +  promoter       GAL10 promoter (fragment): S. cerevisiae GAL10; inducible promoter, regulated by Gal4
   1347..1788    +  promoter       GAL1 promoter: S. cerevisiae GAL1; inducible promoter, regulated by Gal4
   1798..5901    +  CDS            Cas9: Cas9 (Csn1) endonuclease from the Streptococcus pyogenes Type II CRISPR/Cas system generates RNA-guided double strand breaks in DNA
   5950..6574    +  CDS            PmCDA1 (fragment): cytidine deaminase from the sea lamprey Petromyzon marinus (Rogozin et al., 2007)
   6592..6840    +  CDS            UGI: UNGI_BPPB2 - Experimental evidence at protein level: Swiss-Prot protein existence level 1. This protein binds specifically and reversibly to the host uracil-DNA glycosylase, preventing removal of uracil residues from PBS2 DNA by the host uracil-excision repair system. From Bacillus phage PBS2 (Bacteriophage PBS2).
   6907..7094    +  terminator     ADH1 terminator: S. cerevisiae ADH1; transcription terminator for the S. cerevisiae alcohol dehydrogenase 1 (ADH1) gene
   7131..7176    -  terminator     T7 terminator: transcription terminator for bacteriophage T7 RNA polymerase
   7213..7231    -  promoter       T7 promoter: promoter for bacteriophage T7 RNA polymerase
   7234..7391    +  CDS            lacZα (fragment): LacZα fragment of β-galactosidase; lacZ fragment
   7395..7823    +  rep_origin     f1 ori (sequence partly withheld): f1 bacteriophage origin of replication; arrow indicates direction of (+) strand synthesis
   7851..7903    -  misc_feature   bom (fragment): basis of mobility region from pBR322
   7934..8011    +  CDS            YO192_YEAST (fragment): Experimental evidence at protein level: Swiss-Prot protein existence level 1. From Saccharomyces cerevisiae (strain ATCC 204508 / S288c) (Baker's yeast).
   8151..8558    +  promoter       LEU2 promoter: S. cerevisiae LEU2
   8559..9650    +  CDS            LEU2: LEU3_YEAST - Experimental evidence at protein level: Swiss-Prot protein existence level 1. Catalyzes the oxidation of 3-carboxy-2-hydroxy-4- methylpentanoate (3-isopropylmalate) to 3-carboxy-4-methyl-2- oxopentanoate. The product decarboxylates to 4-methyl-2 oxopentanoate. From Saccharomyces cerevisiae (strain ATCC 204508 / S288c) (Baker's yeast).
  10015..10131   -  CDS            NFS1 (fragment): NFS1_YEAST - Also known as SPL1 From Saccharomyces cerevisiae (strain ATCC 204508 / S288c) (Baker's yeast).
  10130..10180   -  misc_feature   bom (fragment): basis of mobility region from pBR322
  10282..10317   -  CDS            rop (fragment): Rop protein, which maintains plasmids at low copy number; rop
  10386..10889   -  misc_feature   CEN/ARS: S. cerevisiae CEN6 centromere fused to an autonomously replicating sequence
  10926..11030   +  promoter       AmpR promoter: bla
  11031..11891   +  CDS            AmpR: β-lactamase; bla; confers resistance to ampicillin, carbenicillin, and related antibiotics
