[The description below was written by a language model from this plasmid's Addgene catalogue record and pLannotate feature annotations shown in this document.]
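Description:
pJT122_GalL_cCDA1-VQRBE3 is a yeast expression and CRISPR plasmid of about 12 kb, built on the p415 backbone (derived from p415-GalL-Cas9-CYC1t) for producing a cytidine base editor in yeast cells. It is an E. coli–yeast shuttle vector. A high-copy ColE1/pUC-type origin and an ampicillin resistance gene support propagation in bacteria. A CEN/ARS element (centromere fused to an autonomously replicating sequence) gives stable, low-copy maintenance in Saccharomyces cerevisiae, with the LEU2 gene under its own promoter allowing selection in leucine-auxotrophic strains. An f1 origin and remnants of the lac/lacZα cloning region flanked by T3 and T7 promoters are carried over from the parental backbone.

The roughly 5.1 kb insert, assembled by Gibson cloning, encodes a single fusion protein described as nVQRCas9-XTEN-pmCDA1-UGI-NLS. Its N-terminal portion is Streptococcus pyogenes Cas9 carrying D10A, which converts it to a nickase, plus D1135V, R1335Q and T1337R, the "VQR" substitutions that alter PAM recognition and so broaden the range of targetable sites. This is joined through an XTEN linker to the sea lamprey cytidine deaminase PmCDA1, placed at the C-terminal side of Cas9, followed by the uracil glycosylase inhibitor from Bacillus phage PBS2, which blocks excision of the uracil produced by deamination and thereby favours C-to-T outcomes, and by a nuclear localization signal. Expression is driven by the GalL promoter, annotated in the feature table as GAL1/GAL10 promoter sequence regulated by Gal4, so it is galactose-inducible. Transcription ends at an ADH1 terminator. No guide RNA cassette is annotated, so the targeting RNA is presumably supplied separately. Part of the construct derives from an earlier nCas9(D10A)-PmCDA1 yeast plasmid.
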