Addgene plasmid #145087: pJT122_GalL_cCDA1-VQRBE3
Purpose: Expressing base editor cCDA1-VQRBE3 in yeast cells
Depositing lab: Ralph Bock. Depositing organization: Max Planck Institute of Molecular Plant Physiology. Publication: Expanding the genome-targeting scope and the site selectivity of high-precision base editors. Tan J, Zhang F, Karcher D, Bock R. Nat Commun. 2020 Jan 31;11(1):629. doi: 10.1038/s41467-020-14465-z. PubMed 32005820.
Backbone
  Vector backbone: p415
  Backbone manufacturer: p415-GalL-Cas9-CYC1t (Plasmid #43804)
  Vector type: Yeast Expression, CRISPR
  Selectable markers: LEU2
Growth in bacteria
  Bacterial resistance: Ampicillin, 100 μg/mL
  Growth temperature: 37°C
  Growth strain: DH5alpha
  Copy number: High Copy
Gene/Insert
  Gene/Insert name: cCDA1-VQRBE3 (alt name: nVQRCas9-XTEN-pmCDA1-UGI-NLS)
  Species: Bacillus phage PBS2, Petromyzon marinus, Streptococcus pyogenes
  Insert size (bp): 5073
  Mutation: spCas9(D10A, D1135V, R1335Q, T1337R)
  Promoter: GalL
  Cloning method: Gibson Cloning
  Sequencing primers: 5′ T3 promoter; 3′ T7 promoter
Resource information
  A portion of this plasmid was derived from a plasmid made by: Based on the plasmid pRS315e_pGal-nCas9(D10A)-PmCDA1(Akihiko Kondo, Addgene plasmid # 79617)
Terms and licenses: Academic/Nonprofit Terms; Industry Terms: Not Available to Industry
How to cite: pJT122_GalL_cCDA1-VQRBE3 was a gift from Ralph Bock (Addgene plasmid # 145087 ; http://n2t.net/addgene:145087 ; RRID:Addgene_145087)
